>Addgene plasmid #126373 | pGWB14-LYX155 | addgene full sequence | sequence record 247551 | Addgene NGS Result
TCGGTCTTGCCTTGCTCGTCGGTGATGTACTTCACCAGCTCCGCGAAGTCGCTCTTCTTGATGGAGCGCA
TGGGGACGTGCTTGGCAATCACGCGCACCCCCCGGCCGTTTTAGCGGCTAAAAAAGTCATGGCTCTGCCC
TCGGGCGGACCACGCCCATCATGACCTTGCCAAGCTCGTCCTGCTTCTCTTCGATCTTCGCCAGCAGGGC
GAGGATCGTGGCATCACCGAACCGCGCCGTGCGCGGGTCGTCGGTGAGCCAGAGTTTCAGCAGGCCGCCC
AGGCGGCCCAGGTCGCCATTGATGCGGGCCAGCTCGCGGACGTGCTCATAGTCCACGACGCCCGTGATTT
TGTAGCCCTGGCCGACGGCCAGCAGGTAGGCCGACAGGCTCATGCCGGCCGCCGCCGCCTTTTCCTCAAT
CGCTCTTCGTTCGTCTGGAAGGCAGTACACCTTGATAGGTGGGCTGCCCTTCCTGGTTGGCTTGGTTTCA
TCAGCCATCCGCTTGCCCTCATCTGTTACGCCGGCGGTAGCCGGCCAGCCTCGCAGAGCAGGATTCCCGT
TGAGCACCGCCAGGTGCGAATAAGGGACAGTGAAGAAGGAACACCCGCTCGCGGGTGGGCCTACTTCACC
TATCCTGCCCGGCTGACGCCGTTGGATACACCAAGGAAAGTCTACACGAACCCTTTGGCAAAATCCTGTA
TATCGTGCGAAAAAGGATGGATATACCGAAAAAATCGCTATAATGACCCCGAAGCAGGGTTATGCAGCGG
AAAAGCGCCACGCTTCCCGAAGGGAGAAAGGCGGACAGGTATCCGGTAAGCGGCAGGGTCGGAACAGGAG
AGCGCACGAGGGAGCTTCCAGGGGGAAACGCCTGGTATCTTTATAGTCCTGTCGGGTTTCGCCACCTCTG
ACTTGAGCGTCGATTTTTGTGATGCTCGTCAGGGGGGCGGAGCCTATGGAAAAACGCCAGCAACGCGGCC
TTTTTACGGTTCCTGGCCTTTTGCTGGCCTTTTGCTCACATGTTCTTTCCTGCGTTATCCCCTGATTCTG
TGGATAACCGTATTACCGCCTTTGAGTGAGCTGATACCGCTCGCCGCAGCCGAACGACCGAGCGCAGCGA
GTCAGTGAGCGAGGAAGCGGAAGAGCGCCAGAAGGCCGCCAGAGAGGCCGAGCGCGGCCGTGAGGCTTGG
ACGCTAGGGCAGGGCATGAAAAAGCCCGTAGCGGGCTGCTACGGGCGTCTGACGCGGTGGAAAGGGGGAG
GGGATGTTGTCTACATGGCTCTGCTGTAGTGAGTGGGTTGCGCTCCGGCAGCGGTCCTGATCAATCGTCA
CCCTTTCTCGGTCCTTCAACGTTCCTGACAACGAGCCTCCTTTTCGCCAATCCATCGACAATCACCGCGA
GTCCCTGCTCGAACGCTGCGTCCGGACCGGCTTCGTCGAAGGCGTCTATCGCGGCCCGCAACAGCGGCGA
GAGCGGAGCCTGTTCAACGGTGCCGCCGCGCTCGCCGGCATCGCTGTCGCCGGCCTGCTCCTCAAGCACG
GCCCCAACAGTGAAGTAGCTGATTGTCATCAGCGCATTGACGGCGTCCCCGGCCGAAAAACCCGCCTCGC
AGAGGAAGCGAAGCTGCGCGTCGGCCGTTTCCATCTGCGGTGCGCCCGGTCGCGTGCCGGCATGGATGCG
CGCGCCATCGCGGTAGGCGAGCAGCGCCTGCCTGAAGCTGCGGGCATTCCCGATCAGAAATGAGCGCCAG
TCGTCGTCGGCTCTCGGCACCGAATGCGTATGATTCTCCGCCAGCATGGCTTCGGCCAGTGCGTCGAGCA
GCGCCCGCTTGTTCCTGAAGTGCCAGTAAAGCGCCGGCTGCTGAACCCCCAACCGTTCCGCCAGTTTGCG
TGTCGTCAGACCGTCTACGCCGACCTCGTTCAACAGGTCCAGGGCGGCACGGATCACTGTATTCGGCTGC
AACTTTGTCATGCTTGACACTTTATCACTGATAAACATAATATGTCCACCAACTTATCAGTGATAAAGAA
TCCGCGCGTTCAATCGGACCAGCGGAGGCTGGTCCGGAGGCCAGACGTGAAACCCAACATACCCCTGATC
GTAATTCTGAGCACTGTCGCGCTCGACGCTGTCGGCATCGGCCTGATTATGCCGGTGCTGCCGGGCCTCC
TGCGCGATCTGGTTCACTCGAACGACGTCACCGCCCACTATGGCATTCTGCTGGCGCTGTATGCGTTGGT
GCAATTTGCCTGCGCACCTGTGCTGGGCGCGCTGTCGGATCGTTTCGGGCGGCGGCCAATCTTGCTCGTC
TCGCTGGCCGGCGCCAGATCTGGGGAACCCTGTGGTTGGCATGCACATACAAATGGACGAACGGATAAAC
CTTTTCACGCCCTTTTAAATATCCGATTATTCTAATAAACGCTCTTTTCTCTTAGGTTTACCCGCCAATA
TATCCTGTCAAACACTGATAGTTTAAACGTTGCGATTAAGAATTCGAGCTCGGTACCCCCCTACTCCAAA
AATGTCAAAGATACAGTCTCAGAAGACCAAAGGGCTATTGAGACTTTTCAACAAAGGGTAATTTCGGGAA
ACCTCCTCGGATTCCATTGCCCAGCTATCTGTCACTTCATCGAAAGGACAGTAGAAAAGGAAGGTGGCTC
CTACAAATGCCATCATTGCGATAAAGGAAAGGCTATCATTCAAGATGCCTCTGCCGACAGTGGTCCCAAA
GATGGACCCCCACCCACGAGGAGCATCGTGGAAAAAGAAGACGTTCCAACCACGTCTTCAAAGCAAGTGG
ATTGATGTGACATCTCCACTGACGTAAGGGATGACGCACAATCCCACTATCCTTCGCAAGACCCTTCCTC
TATATAAGGAAGTTCATTTCATTTGGAGAGGACAGCCCAAGCTTCGACTCTAGAGGATCCCCTTAAATCG
ATATGGAACGAGCTATACAAGGAAACGACGCTAGGGAACAAGCTAACAGTGAACGTTGGGATGGAGGATC
AGGAGGTACCACTTCTCCCTTCAAACTTCCTGACGAAAGTCCGAGTTGGACTGAGTGGCGGCTACATAAC
GATGAGACGAATTCGAATCAAGATAATCCCCTTGGTTTCAAGGAAAGCTGGGGTTTCGGGAAAGTTGTAT
TTAAGAGATATCTCAGATACGACAGGACGGAAGCTTCACTGCACAGAGTCCTTGGATCTTGGACGGGAGA
TTCGGTTAACTATGCAGCATCTCGATTTTTCGGTTTCGACCAGATCGGATGTACCTATAGTATTCGGTTT
CGAGGAGTTAGTATCACCGTTTCTGGAGGGTCTCGAACTCTTCAGCATCTCTGTGAGATGGCAATTCGGT
CTAAGCAAGAACTGCTACAGCTTGCCCCAATCGAAGTGGAAAGTAATGTATCAAGAGGATGCCCTGAAGG
TACTCAAACCTTCGAAAAAGAAAGCGAGTAAGTCGAGGGCGAGCTCGAATTCGGTACGCTGAAATCACCA
GTCTCTCTCTACAAATCTATCTCTCTCTATTTTCTCCATAAATAATGTGTGAGTAGTTTCCCGATAAGGG
AAATTAGGGTTCTTATAGGGTTTCGCTCATGTGTTGAGCATATAAGAAACCCTTAGTATGTATTTGTATT
TGTAAAATACTTCTATCAATAAAATTTCTAATTCCTAAAACCAAAATCCAGTACTAAAATCCAGATCTCC
CTGCAGGTCCCCAGATTAGCCTTTTCAATTTCAGAAAGAATGCTAACCCACAGATGGTTAGAGAGGCTTA
CGCAGCAGGTCTCATCAAGACGATCTACCCGAGCAATAATCTCCAGGAAATCAAATACCTTCCCAAGAAG
GTTAAAGATGCAGTCAAAAGATTCAGGACTAACTGCATCAAGAACACAGAGAAAGATATATTTCTCAAGA
TCAGAAGTACTATTCCAGTATGGACGATTCAAGGCTTGCTTCACAAACCAAGGCAAGTAATAGAGATTGG
AGTCTCTAAAAAGGTAGTTCCCACTGAATCAAAGGCCATGGAGTCAAAGATTCAAATAGAGGACCTAACA
GAACTCGCCGTAAAGACTGGCGAACAGTTCATACAGAGTCTCTTACGACTCAATGACAAGAAGAAAATCT
TCGTCAACATGGTGGAGCACGACACACTTGTCTACTCCAAAAATATCAAAGATACAGTCTCAGAAGACCA
AAGGGCAATTGAGACTTTTCAACAAAGGGTAATATCCGGAAACCTCCTCGGATTCCATTGCCCAGCTATC
TGTCACTTTATTGTGAAGATAGTGGAAAAGGAAGGTGGCTCCTACAAATGCCATCATTGCGATAAAGGAA
AGGCCATCGTTGAAGATGCCTCTGCCGACAGTGGTCCCAAAGATGGACCCCCACCCACGAGGAGCATCGT
GGAAAAAGAAGACGTTCCAACCACGTCTTCAAAGCAAGTGGATTGATGTGATATCTCCACTGACGTAAGG
GATGACGCACAATCCCACTATCCTTCGCAAGACCCTTCCTCTATATAAGGAAGTTCATTTCATTTGGAGA
GAACACGGGGGACTCTAGAGTTATCAACAAGTTTGTACAAAAAAGCAGGCTCCACCACTAGTATGGCATC
ATCAGAGATTGTGGATTCCGGTCGATTCGCCGCCGCCGCCGGTGGTCAGAAATCACATTTCTCACAGACA
TGTAATTTGTTGAGCCAATACTTGAAAGAGAAGAAAGGTTCCTTTGGAGATCTCAGCCTTGGTATCCACC
GCGCCGGCACTACTACTATGGATTTGTTGCCAATGATTGAGAAATCCGGTGAGTCAAACCCTCAGAAATC
AATGGATCTGTTTCCTCAAACTGAAGCAAAATCTGAACCGGAGAAAGCACAGATGACGATATTCTATGGC
GGTCAAGTTATTGTGTTTAATGATTTTCCAGCAGATAAAGCTGAGGAAATCATGCTTATGGCTAGTTGTA
CCAAAGGAGACAACAACAGTACTACTCAGATTCAAAAAACAGCTGAATCTGCTTTAGATTTGGTATACCA
GCCTATTATTTCTGGAGATTTACCAATTGCGAGACGAGCTTCACTTACTAGGTTTTTAGAGAAAAGAAAA
GATAGGCTGACTGCAAAAGCACCGTACCAATTAAGCAACCCAAATAAACAAGCAGCAGTTTCTGAAAACA
AGGCGTGGCTTGGATTGGGTGCTCAATTTCCAGTGAAAGCTGAGCAATTCCCCGGGGACCCAGCTTTCTT
GTACAAAGTGGTTGATAACAGCGGGTTAATTAACATCTTTTACCCATACGATGTTCCTGACTATGCGGGC
TATCCCTATGACGTCCCGGACTATGCAGGATCCTATCCATATGACGTTCCAGATTACGCTGCTCAGTGCA
GCGCTTAGAGCTCGAATTTCCCCGATCGTTCAAACATTTGGCAATAAAGTTTCTTAAGATTGAATCCTGT
TGCCGGTCTTGCGATGATTATCATATAATTTCTGTTGAATTACGTTAAGCATGTAATAATTAACATGTAA
TGCATGACGTTATTTATGAGATGGGTTTTTATGATTAGAGTCCCGCAATTATACATTTAATACGCGATAG
AAAACAAAATATAGCGCGCAAACTAGGATAAATTATCGCGCGCGGTGTCATCTATGTTACTAGATCGGGA
ATTAGCTTCATCAACGCAAGACATGCGCACGACCGTCTGACAGGAGAGGAATTTCCGACGAGCACAGAAA
GGACTTGCTCTTGGACGTAGGCCTATTTCTCAGGCACATGTATCAAGTGTTCGGACGTGGGTTTTCGATG
GTGTATCAGCCGCCGCCAACTGGGAGATGAGGAGGCTTTCTTGGGGGGCAGTCAGCAGTTCATTTCACAA
GACAGAGGAACTTGTAAGGAGATGCACTGATTTATCTTGGCGCAAACCAGCAGGACGAATTAGTGGGAAT
AGCCCGCGAATATCTAAGTTATGCCTGTCGGCATGAGCAGAAACTTCCAATTCGAAACAGTTTGGAGAGG
TTGTTTTTGGGCATACCTTTTGTTAGTCAGCCTCTCGATTGCTCATCGTCATTACACAGTACCGAAGTTT
GATCGATCTAGTAACATAGATGACACCGCGCGCGATAATTTATCCTAGTTTGCGCGCTATATTTTGTTTT
CTATCGCGTATTAAATGTATAATTGCGGGACTCTAATCATAAAAACCCATCTCATAAATAACGTCATGCA
TTACATGTTAATTATTACATGCTTAACGTAATTCAACAGAAATTATATGATAATCATCGCAAGACCGGCA
ACAGGATTCAATCTTAAGAAACTTTATTGCCAAATGTTTGAACGATCTGCTTCGACGCACTCCTTCTTTA
CTCCACCATCTCGTCCTTATTGAAAACGTGGGTAGCACCAAAACGAATCAAGTCGCTGGAACTGAAGTTA
CCAATCACGCTGGATGATTTGCCAGTTGGATTAATCTTGCCTTTCCCCGCATGAATAATATTGATGAATG
CATGCGTGAGGGGTATTTCGATTTTGGCAATAGCTGCAATTGCCGCGACATCCTCCAACGAGCATAATTC
TTCAGAAAAATAGCGATGTTCCATGTTGTCAGGGCATGCATGATGCACGTTATGAGGTGACGGTGCTAGG
CAGTATTCCCTCAAAGTTTCATAGTCAGTATCATATTCATCATTGCATTCCTGCAAGAGAGAATTGAGAC
GCAATCCACACGCTGCGGCAACCTTCCGGCGTTCGTGGTCTATTTGCTCTTGGACGTTGCAAACGTAAGT
GTTGGATCCCGGTCGGCATCTACTCTATTCCTTTGCCCTCGGACGAGTGCTGGGGCGTCGGTTTCCACTA
TCGGCGAGTACTTCTACACAGCCATCGGTCCAGACGGCCGCGCTTCTGCGGGCGATTTGTGTACGCCCGA
CAGTCCCGGCTCCGGATCGGACGATTGCGTCGCATCGACCCTGCGCCCAAGCTGCATCATCGAAATTGCC
GTCAACCAAGCTCTGATAGAGTTGGTCAAGACCAATGCGGAGCATATACGCCCGGAGCCGCGGCGATCCT
GCAAGCTCCGGATGCCTCCGCTCGAAGTAGCGCGTCTGCTGCTCCATACAAGCCAACCACGGCCTCCAGA
AGAAGATGTTGGCGACCTCGTATTGGGAATCCCCGAACATCGCCTCGCTCCAGTCAATGACCGCTGTTAT
GCGGCCATTGTCCGTCAGGACATTGTTGGAGCCGAAATCCGCGTGCACGAGGTGCCGGACTTCGGGGCAG
TCCTCGGCCCAAAGCATCAGCTCATCGAGAGCCTGCGCGACGGACGCACTGACGGTGTCGTCCATCACAG
TTTGCCAGTGATACACATGGGGATCAGCAATCGCGCATATGAAATCACGCCATGTAGTGTATTGACCGAT
TCCTTGCGGTCCGAATGGGCCGAACCCGCTCGTCTGGCTAAGATCGGCCGCAGCGATCGCATCCATGGCC
TCCGCGACCGGCTGCAGAACAGCGGGCAGTTCGGTTTCAGGCAGGTCTTGCAACGTGACACCCTGTGCAC
GGCGGGAGATGCAATAGGTCAGGCTCTCGCTGAATTCCCCAATGTCAAGCACTTCCGGAATCGGGAGCGC
GGCCGATGCAAAGTGCCGATAAACATAACGATCTTTGTAGAAACCATCGGCGCAGCTATTTACCCGCAGG
ACATATCCACGCCCTCCTACATCGAAGCTGAAAGCACGAGATTCTTCGCCCTCCGAGAGCTGCATCAGGT
CGGAGACGCTGTCGAACTTTTCGATCAGAAACTTCTCGACAGACGTCGCGGTGAGTTCAGGCTTTTTCAT
ATCGGGGTCGTCCTCTCCAAATGAAATGAACTTCCTTATATAGAGGAAGGGTCTTGCGAAGGATAGTGGG
ATTGTGCGTCATCCCTTACGTCAGTGGAGATATCACATCAATCCACTTGCTTTGAAGACGTGGTTGGAAC
GTCTTCTTTTTCCACGATGCTCCTCGTGGGTGGGGGTCCATCTTTGGGACCACTGTCGGCAGAGGCATCT
TGAACGATAGCCTTTCCTTTATCGCAATGATGGCATTTGTAGGTGCCACCTTCCTTTTCTACTGTCCTTT
TGATGAAGTGACAGATAGCTGGGCAATGGAATCCGAGGAGGTTTCCCGATATTACCCTTTGTTGAAAAGT
CTCAATAGCCCTTTGGTCTTCTGAGACTGTATCTTTGATATTCTTGGAGTAGACGAGAGTGTCGTGCTCC
ACCATGTTGACGGATCTCTAGGACGCGTCGACGCGTCGACGCGTCGACGCGTCGACGCGTCCTAGAAGCT
AATTCACTGGCCGTCGTTTTACAACGTCGTGACTGGGAAAACCCTGGCGTTACCCAACTTAATCGCCTTG
CAGCACATCCCCCTTTCGCCAGCTGGCGTAATAGCGAAGAGGCCCGCACCGATCGCCCTTCCCAACAGTT
GCGCAGCCTGAATG
[44 nt withheld, positions 8485-8528]
C
[141 nt withheld, positions 8530-8670]
CCTTTGACGTTGGAGTCCACGTTCTTT
[37 nt withheld, positions 8698-8734]
ACCCTATCTCGGGCTATTCTTTTGATTTATAAGGGATTTTGCCGATTTCGGAACCACCATCAAACAGGAT
TTTCGCCTGCTGGGGCAAACCAGCGTGGACCGCTTGCTGCAACTCTCTCAGGGCCAGGCGGTGAAGGGCA
ATCAGCTGTTGCCCGTCTCACTGGTGAAAAGAAAAACCACCCCAGTACATTAAAAACGTCCGCAATGTGT
TATTAAGTTGTCTAAGCGTCAATTTGTTTACACCACAATATATCCTGCCACCAGCCAGCCAACAGCTCCC
CGACCGGCAGCTCGGCACAAAATCACCACTCGATACAGGCAGCCCATCAGTCCGGGACGGCGTCAGCGGG
AGAGCCGTTGTAAGGCGGCAGACTTTGCTCATGTTACCGATGCTATTCGGAAGAACGGCAACTAAGCTGC
CGGGTTTGAAACACGGATGATCTCGCGGAGGGTAGCATGTTGATTGTAACGATGACAGAGCGTTGCTGCC
TGTGATCAAATATCATCTCCCTCGCAGAGATCCGAATTATCAGCCTTCTTATTCATTTCTCGCTTAACCG
TGACAGGCTGTCGATCTTGAGAACTATGCCGACATAATAGGAAATCGCTGGATAAAGCCGCTGAGGAAGC
TGAGTGGCGCTATTTCTTTAGAAGTGAACGTTGACGATATCAACTCCCCTATCCATTGCTCACCGAATGG
TACAGGTCGGGGACCCGAAGTTCCGACTGTCGGCCTGATGCATCCCCGGCTGATCGACCCCAGATCTGGG
GCTGAGAAAGCCCAGTAAGGAAACAACTGTAGGTTCGAGTCGCGAGATCCCCCGGAACCAAAGGAAGTAG
GTTAAACCCGCTCCGATCAGGCCGAGCCACGCCAGGCCGAGAACATTGGTTCCTGTAGGCATCGGGATTG
GCGGATCAAACACTAAAGCTACTGGAACGAGCAGAAGTCCTCCGGCCGCCAGTTGCCAGGCGGTAAAGGT
GAGCAGAGGCACGGGAGGTTGCCACTTGCGGGTCAGCACGGTTCCGAACGCCATGGAAACCGCCCCCGCC
AGGCCCGCTGCGACGCCGACAGGATCTAGCGCTGCGTTTGGTGTCAACACCAACAGCGCCACGCCCGCAG
TTCCGCAAATAGCCCCCAGGACCGCCATCAATCGTATCGGGCTACCTAGCAGAGCGGCAGAGATGAACAC
GACCATCAGCGGCTGCACAGCGCCTACCGTCGCCGCGACCCCGCCCGGCAGGCGGTAGACCGAAATAAAC
AACAAGCTCCAGAATAGCGAAATATTAAGTGCGCCGAGGATGAAGATGCGCATCCACCAGATTCCCGTTG
GAATCTGTCGGACGATCATCACGAGCAATAAACCCGCCGGCAACGCCCGCAGCAGCATACCGGCGACCCC
TCGGCCTCGCTGTTCGGGCTCCACGAAAACGCCGGACAGATGCGCCTTGTGAGCGTCCTTGGGGCCGTCC
TCCTGTTTGAAGACCGACAGCCCAATGATCTCGCCGTCGATGTAGGCGCCGAATGCCACGGCATCTCGCA
ACCGTTCAGCGAACGCCTCCATGGGCTTTTTCTCCTCGTGCTCGTAAACGGACCCGAACATCTCTGGAGC
TTTCTTCAGGGCCGACAATCGGATCTCGCGGAAATCCTGCACGTCGGCCGCTCCAAGCCGTCGAATCTGA
GCCTTAATCACAATTGTCAATTTTAATCCTCTGTTTATCGGCAGTTCGTAGAGCGCGCCGTGCGTCCCGA
GCGATACTGAGCGAAGCAAGTGCGTCGAGCAGTGCCCGCTTGTTCCTGAAATGCCAGTAAAGCGCTGGCT
GCTGAACCCCCAGCCGGAACTGACCCCACAAGGCCCTAGCGTTTGCAATGCACCAGGTCATCATTGACCC
AGGCGTGTTCCACCAGGCCGCTGCCTCGCAACTCTTCGCAGGCTTCGCCGACCTGCTCGCGCCACTTCTT
CACGCGGGTGGAATCCGATCCGCACATGAGGCGGAAGGTTTCCAGCTTGAGCGGGTACGGCTCCCGGTGC
GAGCTGAAATAGTCGAACATCCGTCGGGCCGTCGGCGACAGCTTGCGGTACTTCTCCCATATGAATTTCG
TGTAGTGGTCGCCAGCAAACAGCACGACGATTTCCTCGTCGATCAGGACCTGGCAACGGGACGTTTTCTT
GCCACGGTCCAGGACGCGGAAGCGGTGCAGCAGCGACACCGATTCCAGGTGCCCAACGCGGTCGGACGTG
AAGCCCATCGCCGTCGCCTGTAGGCGCGACAGGCATTCCTCGGCCTTCGTGTAATACCGGCCATTGATCG
ACCAGCCCAGGTCCTGGCAAAGCTCGTAGAACGTGAAGGTGATCGGCTCGCCGATAGGGGTGCGCTTCGC
GTACTCCAACACCTGCTGCCACACCAGTTCGTCATCGTCGGCCCGCAGCTCGACGCCGGTGTAGGTGATC
TTCACGTCCTTGTTGACGTGGAAAATGACCTTGTTTTGCAGCGCCTCGCGCGGGATTTTCTTGTTGCGCG
TGGTGAACAGGGCAGAGCGGGCCGTGTCGTTTGGCATCGCTCGCATCGTGTCCGGCCACGGCGCAATATC
GAACAAGGAAAGCTGCATTTCCTTGATCTGCTGCTTCGTGTGTTTCAGCAACGCGGCCTGCTTGGCCTCG
CTGACCTGTTTTGCCAGGTCCTCGCCGGCGGTTTTTCGCTTCTTGGTCGTCATAGTTCCTCGCGTGTCGA
TGGTCATCGACTTCGCCAAACCTGCCGCCTCCTGTTCGAGACGACGCGAACGCTCCACGGCGGCCGATGG
CGCGGGCAGGGCAGGGGGAGCCAGTTGCACGCTGTCGCGCTCGATCTTGGCCGTAGCTTGCTGGACCATC
GAGCCGACGGACTGGAAGGTTTCGCGGGGCGCACGCATGACGGTGCGGCTTGCGATGGTTTCGGCATCCT
CGGCGGAAAACCCCGCGTCGATCAGTTCTTGCCTGTATGCCTTCCGGTCAAACGTCCGATTCATTCACCC
TCCTTGCGGGATTGCCCCGACTCACGCCGGGGCAATGTGCCCTTATTCCTGATTTGACCCGCCTGGTGCC
TTGGTGTCCAGATAATCCACCTTATCGGCAATGAAGTCGGTCCCGTAGACCGTCTGGCCGTCCTTCTCGT
ACTTGGTATTCCGAATCTTGCCCTGCACGAATACCAGCGACCCCTTGCCCAAATACTTGCCGTGGGCCTC
GGCCTGAGAGCCAAAACACTTGATGCGGAAGAAGTCGGTGCGCTCCTGCTTGTCGCCGGCATCGTTGCGC
CACATCTAGGTACTAAAACAATTCATCCAGTAAAATATAATATTTTATTTTCTCCCAATCAGGCTTGATC
CCCAGTAAGTCAAAAAATAGCTCGACATACTGTTCTTCCCCGATATCCTCCCTGATCGACCGGACGCAGA
AGGCAATGTCATACCACTTGTCCGCCCTGCCGCTTCTCCCAAGATCAATAAAGCCACTTACTTTGCCATC
TTTCACAAAGATGTTGCTGTCTCCCAGGTCGCCGTGGGAAAAGACAAGTTCCTCTTCGGGCTTTTCCGTC
TTTAAAAAATCATACAGCTCGCGCGGATCTTTAAATGGAGTGTCTTCTTCCCAGTTTTCGCAATCCACAT
CGGCCAGATCGTTATTCAGTAAGTAATCCAATTCGGCTAAGCGGCTGTCTAAGCTATTCGTATAGGGACA
ATCCGATATGTCGATGGAGTGAAAGAGCCTGATGCACTCCGCATACAGCTCGATAATCTTTTCAGGGCTT
TGTTCATCTTCATACTCTTCCGAGCAAAGGACGCCATCGGCCTCACTCATGAGCAGATTGCTCCAGCCAT
CATGCCGTTCAAAGTGCAGGACCTTTGGAACAGGCAGCTTTCCTTCCAGCCATAGCATCATGTCCTTTTC
CCGTTCCACATCATAGGTGGTCCCTTTATACCGGCTGTCCGTCATTTTTAAATATAGGTTTTCATTTTCT
CCCACCAGCTTATATACCTTAGCAGGAGACATTCCTTCCGTATCTTTTACGCAGCGGTATTTTTCGATCA
GTTTTTTCAATTCCGGTGATATTCTCATTTTAGCCATTTATTATTTCCTTCCTCTTTTCTACAGTATTTA
AAGATACCCCAAGAAGCTAATTATAACAAGACGAACTCCAATTCACTGTTCCTTGCATTCTAAAACCTTA
AATACCAGAAAACAGCTTTTTCAAAGTTGTTTTCAAAGTTGGCGTATAACATAGTATCGACGGAGCCGAT
TTTGAAACCACAATTATGGGTGATGCTGCCAACTTACTGATTTAGTGTATGATGGTGTTTTTGAGGTGCT
CCAGTGGCTTCTGTTTCTATCAGCTGTCCCTCCTGTTCAGCTACTGACGGGGTGGTGCGTAACGGCAAAA
GCACCGCCGGACATCAGCGCTATCTCTGCTCTCACTGCCGTAAAACATGGCAACTGCAGTTCACTTACAC
CGCTTCTCAACCCGGTACGCACCAGAAAATCATTGATATGGCCATGAATGGCGTTGGATGCCGGGCAACA
GCCCGCATTATGGGCGTTGGCCTCAACACGATTTTACGTCACTTAAAAAACTCAGGCCGCAGTCGGTAAC
CTCGCGCATACAGCCGGGCAGTGACGTCATCGTCTGCGCGGAAATGGACGAACAGTGGGGCTATGTCGGG
GCTAAATCGCGCCAGCGCTGGCTGTTTTACGCGTATGACAGTCTCCGGAAGACGGTTGTTGCGCACGTAT
TCGGTGAACGCACTATGGCGACGCTGGGGCGTCTTATGAGCCTGCTGTCACCCTTTGACGTGGTGATATG
GATGACGGATGGCTGGCCGCTGTATGAATCCCGCCTGAAGGGAAAGCTGCACGTAATCAGCAAGCGATAT
ACGCAGCGAATTGAGCGGCATAACCTGAATCTGAGGCAGCACCTGGCACGGCTGGGACGGAAGTCGCTGT
CGTTCTCAAAATCGGTGGAGCTGCATGACAAAGTCATCGGGCATTATCTGAACATAAAACACTATCAATA
AGTTGGAGTCATTACCCAATTATGATAGAATTTACAAGCTATAAGGTTATTGTCCTGGGTTTCAAGCATT
AGTCCATGCAAGTTTTTATGCTTTGCCCATTCTATAGATATATTGATAAGCGCGCTGCCTATGCCTTGCC
CCCTGAAATCCTTACATACGGCGATATCTTCTATATAAAAGATATATTATCTTATCAGTATTGTCAATAT
ATTCAAGGCAATCTGCCTCCTCATCCTCTTCATCCTCTTCGTCTTGGTAGCTTTTTAAATATGGCGCTTC
ATAGAGTAATTCTGTAAAGGTCCAATTCTCGTTTTCATACCTCGGTATAATCTTACCTATCACCTCAAAT
GGTTCGCTGGGTTTATCGCACCCCCGAACACGAGCACGGCACCCGCGACCACTATGCCAAGAATGCCCAA
GGTAAAAATTGCCGGCCCCGCCATGAAGTCCGTGAATGCCCCGACGGCCGAAGTGAAGGGCAGGCCGCCA
CCCAGGCCGCCGCCCTCACTGCCCGGCACCTGGTCGCTGAATGTCGATGCCAGCACCTGCGGCACGTCAA
TGCTTCCGGGCGTCGCGCTCGGGCTGATCGCCCATCCCGTTACTGCCCCGATCCCGGCAATGGCAAGGAC
TGCCAGCGCTGCCATTTTTGGGGTGAGGCCGTTCGCGGCCGAGGGGCGCAGCCCCTGGGGGGATGGGAGG
CCCGCGTTAGCGGGCCGGGAGGGTTCGAGAAGGGGGGGCACCCCCCTTCGGCGTGCGCGGTCACGCGCAC
AGGGCGCAGCCCTGGTTAAAAACAAGGTTTATAAATATTGGTTTAAAAGCAGGTTAAAAGACAGGTTAGC
GGTGGCCGAAAAACGGGCGGAAACCCTTGCAAATGCTGGATTTTCTGCCTGTGGACAGCCCCTCAAATGT
CAATAGGTGCGCCCCTCATCTGTCAGCACTCTGCCCCTCAAGTGTCAAGGATCGCGCCCCTCATCTGTCA
GTAGTCGCGCCCCTCAAGTGTCAATACCGCAGGGCACTTATCCCCAGGCTTGTCCACATCATCTGTGGGA
AACTCGCGTAAAATCAGGCGTTTTCGCCGATTTGCGAGGCTGGCCAGCTCCACGTCGCCGGCCGAAATCG
AGCCTGCCCCTCATCTGTCAACGCCGCGCCGGGTGAGTCGGCCCCTCAAGTGTCAACGTCCGCCCCTCAT
CTGTCAGTGAGGGCCAAGTTTTCCGCGAGGTATCCACAACGCCGGCGGCCGCGGTGTCTCGCACACGGCT
TCGACGGCGTTTCTGGCGCGTTTGCAGGGCCATAGACGGCCGCCAGCCCAGCGGCGAGGGCAACCAGCCC
GGTGAGCGTCGGAAAGGCGC
Features (pLannotate 1.2.2; 35 found; start..end, strand, type, name):
      3..89      -  CDS            traI (fragment): TRAI6_ECOLX - Experimental evidence at protein level: Swiss-Prot protein existence level 1. The initiation process of transfer DNA synthesis requires the interaction of at least three plasmid-specific components (TraH, I, and J) at the transfer origin resulting in the assembly of a specialised nucleoprotein complex - the relaxosome. Site- and strand-specific cleavage at the transfer origin is dependent on TraI and TraJ. From Escherichia coli.
    127..498     -  CDS            traJ: oriT-recognizing protein; traJ
    531..640     -  oriT           oriT: incP origin of transfer
    772..962     +  rep_origin     ori (fragment): high-copy-number ColE1/pMB1/pBR322/pUC origin of replication
   1321..1971    -  CDS            TetR: tetracycline resistance regulatory protein; tetR
   2077..2326    +  CDS            TcR (fragment): tetracycline efflux protein; tetA; confers resistance to tetracycline
   2436..2460    -  misc_feature   RB T-DNA repeat: right border repeat from nopaline C58 T-DNA
   2490..2508    +  misc_feature   MCS (fragment): pUC18/19 multiple cloning site
   2559..2904    +  promoter       CaMV 35S promoter: strong constitutive promoter from cauliflower mosaic virus
   2856..2902    +  promoter       minimal CaMV 35S promoter: minimal 35S promoter from cauliflower mosaic virus
   2914..2932    -  misc_feature   MCS (fragment): pUC18/19 multiple cloning site
   2943..3458    +  CDS            P19_TBSVC: Experimental evidence at protein level: Swiss-Prot protein existence level 1. Acts as a suppressor of RNA-mediated gene silencing, also known as post-transcriptional gene silencing (PTGS), a mechanism of plant viral defense that limits the accumulation of viral RNAs. Binds to short interfering RNAs (siRNAs) with high affinity. Acts as a molecular caliper to specifically select siRNAs based on the length of the duplex region of the RNA (By similarity). From Tomato bushy stunt virus (strain Cherry) (TBSV).
   3531..3707    +  polyA_signal   CaMV poly(A) signal: cauliflower mosaic virus polyadenylation signal
   4210..4551    +  promoter       CaMV 35S promoter: strong constitutive promoter from cauliflower mosaic virus
   4577..4601    +  protein_bind   attB1: mutant version of attB; recombination site for the Gateway® BP reaction BP Clonase™
   5238..5262    -  protein_bind   attB2: mutant version of attB; recombination site for the Gateway® BP reaction BP Clonase™
   5291..5380    +  CDS            3xHA: three tandem HA epitope tags
   5414..5666    +  terminator     NOS terminator: nopaline synthase terminator and poly(A) signal
   6095..6347    -  terminator     NOS terminator: nopaline synthase terminator and poly(A) signal
   6371..6799    -  CDS            nos (fragment): DHNO_AGRT7 - Protein inferred from homology: Swiss-Prot protein existence level 3. From Agrobacterium tumefaciens (strain T37).
   6815..7840    -  CDS            HygR: aminoglycoside phosphotransferase from E. coli; aph(4)-Ia; confers resistance to hygromycin
   7850..8194    -  promoter       CaMV 35S promoter: strong constitutive promoter from cauliflower mosaic virus
   7851..7897    -  promoter       minimal CaMV 35S promoter: minimal 35S promoter from cauliflower mosaic virus
   8332..8487    +  CDS            lacZα (fragment) (sequence partly withheld): LacZα fragment of β-galactosidase; lacZ fragment
   8485..8785    +  rep_origin     M13 ori (fragment) (sequence partly withheld): M13 bacteriophage origin of replication; arrow indicates direction of (+) strand synthesis
   8786..8916    +  CDS            lacI (fragment): lac repressor; lacI; The lac repressor binds to the lac operator to inhibit transcription in E. coli. This inhibition can be relieved by adding lactose or isopropyl-β-D-thiogalactopyranoside (IPTG).
   8970..8994    -  misc_feature   LB T-DNA repeat: left border repeat from nopaline C58 T-DNA
  10451..10570   -  CDS            tetR (fragment): TETR1_ECOLX - Experimental evidence at protein level: Swiss-Prot protein existence level 1. TetR is the repressor of the tetracycline resistance element; its N-terminal region forms a helix-turn-helix structure and binds DNA. Binding of tetracycline to TetR reduces the repressor affinity for the tetracycline resistance gene (tetA) promoter operator sites. From Escherichia coli.
  10590..11738   -  CDS            trfA: trans-acting replication protein that binds to and activates oriV
  12037..12831   -  CDS            KanR: aminoglycoside phosphotransferase; aphA-3; confers resistance to kanamycin
  13023..13790   +  mobile_element IS1: prokaryotic transposable element IS1
  13799..13948   -  CDS            satA (fragment): STA_BACSU - Also known as yyaR. Experimental evidence at protein level: Swiss-Prot protein existence level 1. Involved in resistance to streptothricin, a broad-spectrum antibiotic produced by streptomycetes. Detoxifies streptothricin via acetylation of the beta amino group of the first beta-lysyl moiety of streptothricin. From Bacillus subtilis (strain 168).
  13947..14141   -  CDS            satA (fragment): STA_BACSU - Also known as yyaR. Experimental evidence at protein level: Swiss-Prot protein existence level 1. Involved in resistance to streptothricin, a broad-spectrum antibiotic produced by streptomycetes. Detoxifies streptothricin via acetylation of the beta amino group of the first beta-lysyl moiety of streptothricin. From Bacillus subtilis (strain 168).
  14144..14419   -  CDS            klaC (fragment): KLAC_ECOLX - Also known as telB. Protein predicted: Swiss-Prot protein existence level 4. Belongs to the kla operon, which is associated with cryptic tellurite resistance, and IncW plasmid fertility inhibition. From Escherichia coli.
  14483..15114   -  rep_origin     oriV: incP origin of replication
