[The description below was written by a language model from this plasmid's Addgene catalogue record and pLannotate feature annotations shown in this document.]
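Description:
pGWB14-LYX155 is a plant binary expression vector built on the pGWB14 backbone and intended for Agrobacterium-mediated transient or stable expression of a Nicotiana benthamiana transcription factor (gene model Niben101Scf08651g00010.1). The backbone is of the broad-host-range IncP type. It carries oriV with the trans-acting replication gene trfA, which allows maintenance at low copy in both E. coli and Agrobacterium, and oriT with traJ for mobilisation. Bacterial selection is by kanamycin (aphA-3 KanR). The feature table also picks up backbone remnants with no evident functional role in the construct, including an IS1 element and fragments of tetracycline-resistance genes, a ColE1-type origin, lacZα, lacI and M13 ori.

Between the nopaline-type right and left T-DNA borders, the sequence record shows three expression units. The main cassette uses a CaMV 35S promoter followed by attB1 and attB2 Gateway sites flanking a region of about 600 bp, which presumably holds the transcription factor coding sequence, although the annotation does not label it. The catalogue lists Gibson cloning as the assembly method. Downstream, a 3xHA epitope tag is positioned to give the C-terminal fusion, and the unit ends with a NOS terminator. The tag allows detection or immunoprecipitation of the protein. A second unit, in the opposite orientation, has a 35S promoter driving the hygromycin phosphotransferase gene with a NOS terminator, for selection of stably transformed plant cells. A third unit, not mentioned in the catalogue fields, has a 35S promoter driving the tomato bushy stunt virus P19 silencing suppressor with a CaMV poly(A) signal. P19 binds siRNAs and is commonly co-expressed to boost protein accumulation in transient leaf infiltration assays.
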