Addgene plasmid #126373: pGWB14-LYX155
Purpose: With a Nicotiana benthamiana transcription factor in PGWB14 backbone, for Agrobacterium mediated transient or stable expression corresponding transcription factor fused with a C-terminal HA tag.
Depositing lab: Silin Zhong. Depositing organization: Chinese University of Hong Kong.
Backbone
  Vector backbone: pGWB14
  Vector type: Plant Expression
  Selectable markers: Hygromycin
Growth in bacteria
  Bacterial resistance: Kanamycin, 50 μg/mL
  Growth temperature: 37°C
  Growth strain: DH5alpha
  Copy number: Low Copy
Gene/Insert
  Gene/Insert name: Niben101Scf08651g00010.1
  Species: Nicotiana benthamiana
  Promoter: CaMV 35S
  Tag / fusion protein: HA (C terminal on insert)
  Cloning method: Gibson Cloning
Terms and licenses: Academic/Nonprofit Terms; Industry Terms: Not Available to Industry
How to cite: pGWB14-LYX155 was a gift from Silin Zhong (Addgene plasmid # 126373 ; http://n2t.net/addgene:126373 ; RRID:Addgene_126373)
