>Addgene plasmid #126373 | pGWB14-LYX155 | depositor partial sequence | sequence record 241647 | Niben101Scf08651g00010.1
ATGGCATCATCAGAGATTGTGGATTCCGGTCGATTCGCCGCCGCCGCCGGTGGTCAGAAATCACATTTCT
CACAGACATGTAATTTGTTGAGCCAATACTTGAAAGAGAAGAAAGGTTCCTTTGGAGATCTCAGCCTTGG
TATCCACCGCGCCGGCACTACTACTATGGATTTGTTGCCAATGATTGAGAAATCCGGTGAGTCAAACCCT
CAGAAATCAATGGATCTGTTTCCTCAAACTGAAGCAAAATCTGAACCGGAGAAAGCACAGATGACGATAT
TCTATGGCGGTCAAGTTATTGTGTTTAATGATTTTCCAGCAGATAAAGCTGAGGAAATCATGCTTATGGC
TAGTTGTACCAAAGGAGACAACAACAGTACTACTCAGATTCAAAAAACAGCTGAATCTGCTTTAGATTTG
GTATACCAGCCTATTATTTCTGGAGATTTACCAATTGCGAGACGAGCTTCACTTACTAGGTTTTTAGAGA
AAAGAAAAGATAGGCTGACTGCAAAAGCACCGTACCAATTAAGCAACCCAAATAAACAAGCAGCAGTTTC
TGAAAACAAGGCGTGGCTTGGATTGGGTGCTCAATTTCCAGTGAAAGCTGAGCAATTC
